>Addgene plasmid #69597 | pBlueRIP.OVA | addgene full sequence | sequence record 127326 | Addgene assembled full plasmid sequence
AAATTGTAAACGTTAATATTTTGTTAAAATTCGCGTTAAATTTTTGTTAAATCAGCTCATTTTTTAACCA
ATAGGCCGAAATCGGCAAAATCCCTTATAAATCAAAAGAATAGACCGAGATAGGGT
[37 nt withheld, positions 127-163]
AAAGAACGTGGACTCCAACGTCAAAGG
[49 nt withheld, positions 191-239]
T
[91 nt withheld, positions 241-331]
G
[124 nt withheld, positions 333-456]
CCCATTCGCCATTCAGGCTACGCAACTGTTGGGAAGGGCGATCGGTGCGGGCCTCTTCGCTATTACGCCA
GCTGGCGAAGGGGGGATGTGCTGCAAGGCGATTAAGTTGGGTAACGCCAGGGTTTTCCCAGTCACGACGT
TGTAAAACGACGGCCAGTGAATTGTAATACGACTCACTATAGGGCGAATTGGAGCTCCACCGCGGTGGCG
GCCGCTCTAGAACTAGTGGATCCAGACATGATAAGATACATTGATGAGTTTGGACAAACCACAACTAGAA
TGCAGTGAAAAAAATGCTTTATTTGTGAAATTTGTGATGCTATTGCTTTATTTGTAACCATTATAAGCTG
CAATAAACAAGTTAACAACAACAATTGCATTCATTTTATGTTTCAGGTTCAGGGGGAGGTGTGGGAGGTT
TTTTAAAGCAAGTAAAACCTCTACAAATGTGGTATGGCTGATTATGATCATGAACAGACTGTGAGGACTG
AGGGGCCTGAAATGAGCCTTGGGACTGTGAATCTAAAATACACAAACAATTAGAATCAGTAGTTTAACAC
ATTATACACTTAAAAATTTTATATTTACCTTAGAGCTTTAAATCTCTGTAGGTAGTTTGTCCAATTATGT
CACACCACAGAAGTAAGGTTCCTTCACAAAGATCCCAAGCTTGGATCTGGGGCGCCCATGGGCGAATTCC
TTTTTTTTTTTTTTTTTTTTTTTTTTTTGCTTAAACATGTTTTTATTATGATTAAAGGAACAAAAGAGCA
CATTCACAAGACCCATTACATATGGGTACAAGGAAAACAATTTGAATAGTAATATACCATATTTGCCAAC
ATACCATGATTGAGTCAAAGTTTAGGGAGAAATGTGAATTATAAGATTTTTATAATGCATCTTTAGGAAG
TCAGGAAGAGCCTTGTAGTATCAGGAACACAGAGAACAAGCAATTGCCTTGTCAGCATAGGAATGGTTGG
TGACAGTTGATAATTTAATCTGAGAGATTTTGAGTGACTAATTCTGGAGCAGCTTGGTCATACAGATATC
TGGCTTAATTGGAAGGCTGCATTTTTCCCCCATAAACCTTCTGCTGATGTATCAGGTTGCATTTTTCAGT
GTGATGACTCAGTACTGTGAGTCCAATTTCATTCCCTTAAGCCTTCATCCATGAGTTACCAGTATTACTC
TGTGTAAAGGAAAAGTGAATTGCACCTGTTCTCACAGTGTAATTTCTTTCTGATTTTTTTTCTAGATTAA
GCTCCAGCTTTTATGAAGTCTGGATGCAGCAGATAACATACTTTTCATTTTACCCCTGATACTACAGTGC
TCTGGGTCTTGTTGGAAGGGACAGAGTTTTTCAGCTTTCTTCTTTTTAAGGGGAAACACATCTGCCAAAG
AAGAGAACGGCGTTGGTTGCGATGTGCTTGATACAGAAGAGGAATGGATGGTCAGCCCTAAATTCTTCAG
AGACGCTTGCAGCATCCACTCCAGCCTCTGCTGACCCTACCACCTCTCTGCCTGCTTCATTGATTTCTGC
ATGTGCTGCATGGACAGCTTGAGATATCTTCAGGCTCTCTGCTGAGGAGATGCCAGACAGATTGGCTGAA
GAGCTAAACACGTCAGTAATGCCCATAGCCATTAAGACAGATGTGAGGTTGTATTTTTCCTCCATCTTCA
TGCGAGGTAAGTACACTTTGATCTTCCTCTCTTCCATAACATTAGAACTGGTCCATTCAGTCAGTTTTTC
AAAGTTGATTATACTCTCAAGCTGCTCAAGGCCTGAGACTTCATCAGGCAACAGCACCAACATGCTCATT
GTCCCACTGGCAAATGGAAGCTCCAGGATCTTCATTTTCTCAGAAGCCATTGATGCCACTCTAAATAAAC
CAATCTGGTACATCATCTGCACAGGTTTGCTTTCTTGCTCAGTCACTCTGAAAGGCATTGCTTGTGTGTC
TTCATCCTTAAATGTTTTCTCCCACAGTCCTTTGAAGACAATGGCATTAACCAGAACCATTGCAGTTTGA
GAATCCACGGAGCTTGGCTGAAGGACATTTCTGATAATTCCATTTGTCTGACTTTCTACCCAGGAATTGA
TGAGCTCTCTGGCTTGATCTGCAGCTGTTTGAAAGTTGATAGGTTCCAAGCCTCCTCTATACAGTTCCTT
CACACACTGCAAGTATTCTGGCAGGATTGGGTATCTCTCTTCAGCATAAAGTCTACTGGCAAGGCTGAAC
GAATAAACATCATTTGGTTTGGTGATTTGGTTGAGGATGTCTCTAAGTGAAGAGTGAACGTTTACAGATG
TGCCACACTGAGCTTCAATACTGTCTCCGAATCCTGGAAGTTTATCAAAGCGAACAACCTTATTTATTTG
TGTCCTGGTGCTGTCTTTTGCACCCAGGTATACCATGGCTAGAGCTGACATGATGGCAATGGGGCAGTAG
AAGATGTTCTCATTGGCATGGTGGACTTTGAGCTCCTTGAATACATCAAAACAAAATTCCATGCTTGCTG
CACCGATGGAGCCCATGGTGAACTCTGAGTTGTCTTTCGAGGAATTCGAGCTCGGTACCCGGGGATCCTC
TAGAGTCGACCTGCAGGCATGCAAGCTTGCTAGAGTTAGGGCTGGGGGTTACTGAATCCCCACTAGCTTT
ATAGTCCAAAGCACCCCCCCCCTGACCCCTGGACTTTGCTGTTTGTCCCATTAAGGGTGGATCAGCAGAT
GGCCAGAGGGGCTGAAGCTGCAGTTTCCAAACACTTGCCTGGTGCTAGGTCTGCAGAAAGTGCTCATTGG
ACAACAACACCTCTACTTAGCCTTAGGGTAATTAGAGTCTTAATAGGGGCTCCTGGGTGGCCTGATGAAC
CAGTTCACAGCAGGGGACATTGTCTCAGAGAGGGTGAGGCCTTCTTTGTCCTTGGCTGAGCATTTTTCCA
CATCATTCCCCAGGAGGCTGCAGTTGTTGGGGGACCTAGTAACTTTGTCCCTTGAACTGTTGTTTCACAG
TTCCCACTGATAGCTGTGTCCTCACCTCAGCTGAGACCCCAGCTCACCCTCAGAGGTAGAAGGAAAGCAG
AATTCAAGAAGAAAGGTCCCTTCTCTTCTATCTCTCCTTCCACAAACCCATAGCCCACTCGGGAGTCAAC
TGGGCTGAAGCCCCATGGTGTATTCTCCTGTAGTATCTTAGATTTGCACCTGAAGGTCAGCAACTCTCCA
TAAGAGGTGCTTGCTTCAGAGCTCAGAGCCAGCTGTCTCCATCTCTTAGTACATACTCTACCCAGCTACA
AAACCTTTCTCAGCCTCCACTTGGAGTGGTTGGGGGATCCCCCGGGCTGCAGGAATTCGATATCAAGCTC
TTATCGATACCGTCGACCTCGAGGGGGGGCCCGGTACCAGCTTTTGTTCCCTTTAGTGAGGGTTAATTCC
GAGCTTGGCGTAATCATGGTCATAGCTGTTTCCTGTGTGAAATTGTTATCCGCTCACAATTCCACACAAC
ATAGGAGCCGGAAGCATAAAGTGTAAAGCCTGGGGTGCCTAATGAGTGAGGTAACTCACATTAATTGCGT
TGCGCTCACTGCCCGCTTTCCAGTCGGGAAACCTGTCGTGCCAGCTGCATTAATGAATCGGCCAACGCGC
GGGGAGAGGCGGTTTGCGTATTGGGCGCTCTTCCGCTTCCTCGCTCACTGACTCGCTGCGCTCGGTCGTT
CGGCTGCGGCGAGCGGTATCAGCTCACTCAAAGGCGGTAATACGGTTATCCACAGAATCAGGGGATAACG
CAGGAAAGAACATGTGAGCAAAAGGCCAGCAAAAGGCCAGGAACCGTAAAAAGGCCGCGTTGCTGGCGTT
TTTCCATAGGCTCGGCCCCCCTGACGAGCATCACAAAAATCGACGCTCAAGTCAGAGGTGGCGAAACCCG
ACAGGACTATAAAGATACCAGGCGTTCCCCCCTGGAAGCTCCCTCGTGCGCTCTCCTGTTCCGACCCTGC
CGCTTACCGGATACCTGTCCGCCTTTCTCCCTTCGGGAAGCGTGGCGCTTTCTCAATGCTCACGCTGTAG
GTATCTCAGTTCGGTGTAGGTCGTTCGCTCCAAGCTGGGCTGTGTGCACGAACCCCCCGTTCAGCCCGAC
CGCTGCGCCTTATCCGGTAACTATCGTCTTGAGTCCAACCCGGTAAGACACGACTTATCGCCACTGGCAG
CAGCCACTGGTAACAGGATTAGCAGAGCGAGGTATGTAGGCGGTGCTACAGAGTTCTTGAAGTGGTGGCC
TAACTACGGCTACACTAGAAGGACAGTATTTGGTATCTGCGCTCTGCTGAAGCCAGTTACCTTCGGAAAA
AGAGTTGGTAGCTCTTGATCCGGCAAACAAACCACCGCTGGTAGCGGTGGTTTTTTTGTTTGCAAGCAGC
AGATTACGCGCAGAAAAAAAGGATCTCAAGAAGATCCTTTGATCTTTTCTACGGGGTCTGACGCTCAGTG
GAACGAAAACTCACGTTAAGGGATTTTGGTCATGAGATTATCAAAAAGGATCTTCACCTAGATCCTTTTA
AATTAAAAATGAAGTTTTAAATCAATCTAAAGTATATATGAGTAAACTTGGTCTGACAGTTACCAATGCT
TAATCAGTGAGGCACCTATCTCAGCGATCTGTCTATTTCGTTCATCCATAGTTGCCTGACTGCCCGTCGT
GTAGATAACTACGATACGGGAGGGCTTACCATCTGGCCCCAGTGCTGCAATGATACCGCGAGACCCACGC
TCACCGGCTCCAGATTTATCAGCAATAAACCAGCCAGCCGGAAGGGCCGAGCGCAGAAGTGGTCCTGCAA
CTTTATCCGCCTCCATCCAGTCTATTAATTGTTGCCGGGAAGCTAGAGTAAGTAGTTCGCCAGTTAATAG
TTTGCGCAACGTTGTTGCCATTGCTACAGGCATCGTGGTGTCACGCTCGTCGTTTGGTATGGCTTCATTC
AGCTCCGGTTCCCAACGATCAAGGCGAGTTACATGATCCCCCATGTTGTGAAAAAAAGCGGTTAGCTCCT
TCGGTCCTCCGATCGTTGTCAGAAGTAAGTTGGCCGCAGTGTTATCACTCATGCTTATGGCAGCACTGCA
TAATTCTCTTACTGTCATGCCATCCGTAAGATGCTTTTCTGTGACTGGTGAGTACTCAACCAAGTCATTC
TGAGAATAGTGTATGCGGCGACCGAGTTGCTCTTGCCCGGCGTCAATACGGGATAATACCGCGCCACATA
GCAGAACTTTAAAAGTGCTCATCATTGGAAAACGTTCTTCGGGGCGAAAACTCTCAAGGATCTTACCGCT
GTTGAGATCCAGTTCGATGTAACCCACTCGTGCACCCAACTGATCTTCAGCATCTTTTACTTTCACCAGC
GTTTCTGGGTGAGCAAAAACAGGAAGGCAAAATGCCGCAAAAAAGGGAATAAGGGCGACACGGAAATGTT
GAATACTCATACTCTTCCTTTTTCAATATTATTGAAGCATTTATCAGGGTTATTGTCTCATGAGCGGATA
CATATTTGAATGTATTTAGAAAAATAAACAAATAGGGGTTCCGCGCACATTTCCCCGAAAAGTGCCACCT
GA
Features (pLannotate 1.2.2; 20 found; start..end, strand, type, name):
      1..456     -  rep_origin     f1 ori (sequence partly withheld): f1 bacteriophage origin of replication; arrow indicates direction of (+) strand synthesis
    461..618     -  CDS            lacZα (fragment): LacZα fragment of β-galactosidase; lacZ fragment
    621..639     +  promoter       T7 promoter: promoter for bacteriophage T7 RNA polymerase
    648..689     +  misc_feature   MCS (fragment): pBluescript multiple cloning site
    685..819     -  polyA_signal   SV40 poly(A) signal: SV40 polyadenylation signal
    842..979     -  CDS            large T antigen (fragment): large T antigen from SV40 (simian virus 40)
    979..1044    -  intron         small t intron: SV40 (simian virus 40) small t antigen intron
   1046..1120    -  CDS            small t antigen (fragment): SV40 (simian virus 40) small t antigen
   1154..1170    -  promoter       ARG4 promoter (fragment): S. cerevisiae ARG4
   1832..2992    -  CDS            ovalbumin: chicken ovalbumin
   3018..3074    +  misc_feature   MCS: pUC18/19 multiple cloning site
   3781..3854    +  misc_feature   MCS (fragment): pBluescript multiple cloning site
   3866..3884    -  promoter       T3 promoter: promoter for bacteriophage T3 RNA polymerase
   3929..3945    -  protein_bind   lac operator: The lac repressor binds to the lac operator to inhibit transcription in E. coli. This inhibition can be relieved by adding lactose or isopropyl-β-D-thiogalactopyranoside (IPTG). lac repressor encoded by lacI
   3953..3983    -  promoter       lac promoter: promoter for the E. coli lac operon
   3998..4019    -  protein_bind   CAP binding site: CAP binding activates transcription in the presence of cAMP. E. coli catabolite activator protein
   4032..4124    -  CDS            lacI (fragment): lac repressor; lacI; The lac repressor binds to the lac operator to inhibit transcription in E. coli. This inhibition can be relieved by adding lactose or isopropyl-β-D-thiogalactopyranoside (IPTG).
   4307..4895    -  rep_origin     ori: high-copy-number ColE1/pMB1/pBR322/pUC origin of replication
   5066..5926    -  CDS            AmpR: β-lactamase; bla; confers resistance to ampicillin, carbenicillin, and related antibiotics
   5927..6031    -  promoter       AmpR promoter: bla
