[The description below was written by a language model from this plasmid's Addgene catalogue record and pLannotate feature annotations shown in this document.]
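Description:
pBlueRIP.OVA is a mammalian expression and transgenesis plasmid built on pBlueRIP, a pBluescript-derived backbone carrying a rat insulin promoter (RIP) expression cassette. It is propagated in E. coli through a high-copy ColE1/pUC-type origin and selected with ampicillin via the β-lactamase gene and its native promoter. Other phagemid elements remain: an f1 origin for single-stranded DNA production, flanking T7 and T3 promoters, lac promoter/operator sequences, and a lacZα fragment interrupted by the inserted cassette.

The payload is a chicken (Gallus gallus) ovalbumin cDNA of about 1.9 kb, cloned as a HindIII fragment with both sites preserved. The annotated ovalbumin coding sequence lies on the minus strand. Downstream of it in the direction of transcription are the SV40 small t antigen intron, with flanking small t and large T fragments, and the SV40 polyadenylation signal, which supply splicing and 3′ end processing for the transgene message. The RIP is not annotated in the feature table. An unannotated stretch of roughly 700 bp upstream of the ovalbumin gene, between the pUC-type and pBluescript polylinker remnants, is where it would be expected. A short "ARG4 promoter" hit is most likely a spurious match.

The record is inconsistent about the protein form: the purpose field describes a soluble form of ovalbumin, while the alternative insert name reads "membrane bound form". The annotated coding sequence is about the length of native ovalbumin, with no added membrane-anchoring domain annotated. The insulin promoter restricts expression to pancreatic β cells, and the construct was used to generate the RIP-OVAhi and RIP-OVAlo transgenic mouse lines. These lines express ovalbumin as a model islet autoantigen for studies of tolerance and autoimmune diabetes.
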