Addgene plasmid #69597: pBlueRIP.OVA
Purpose: contains soluble form of ovalbumin (OVA) cDNA in pBlueRIP (used to generate RIP-OVAhi and RIP-OVA lo mice)
Depositing lab: Francis R. Carbone. Depositing organization: Monash University. Publication: Induction of autoimmune diabetes by oral administration of autoantigen. Blanas E, Carbone FR, Allison J, Miller JF, Heath WR. Science. 1996 Dec 6;274(5293):1707-9. PubMed 8939860.
Backbone
  Vector backbone: pBlueRIP
  Vector type: Mammalian Expression
Growth in bacteria
  Bacterial resistance: Ampicillin, 100 μg/mL
  Growth temperature: 37°C
  Growth strain: DH5alpha
  Copy number: Unknown
Gene/Insert
  Gene/Insert name: OVA (alt name: membrane bound form of ovalbumin (OVA))
  Species: G. gallus (chicken)
  Insert size (bp): 1900
  Entrez Gene: OVAL (a.k.a. OVA, SERPINB14)
  Promoter: rat insulin promoter (RIP)
  Cloning method: Restriction Enzyme; 5′ cloning site HindIII (not destroyed); 3′ cloning site HindIII (not destroyed)
  Sequencing primers: 5′ pBluescript-KS; 3′ SV40pA-R
Terms and licenses: Academic/Nonprofit Terms; Industry Terms: Not Available to Industry
How to cite: pBlueRIP.OVA was a gift from Francis R. Carbone (Addgene plasmid # 69597 ; http://n2t.net/addgene:69597 ; RRID:Addgene_69597)
