>Addgene plasmid #69597 | pBlueRIP.OVA | addgene partial sequence | sequence record 126334 | fBac-2 5'-gggaggttttttaaagcaagtaaa-3'
AATGTGGTATGGCTGATTATGATCATGAACAGACTGTGAGGACTGAGGGGCCTGAAATGAGCCTTGGGAC
TGTGAATCTAAAATACACAAACAATTAGAATCAGTAGTTTAACACATTATACACTTAAAAATTTTATATT
TACCTTAGAGCTTTAAATCTCTGTAGGTAGTTTGTCCAATTATGTCACACCACAGAAGTAAGGTTCCTTC
ACAAAGATCCCAAGCTTGGATCTGGGGCGCCCATGGGCGAATTCCTTTTTTTTTTTTTTTTTTTTTTTTT
TTTGCTTAAACATGTTTTTATTATGATTAAAGGAACAAAAGAGCACATTCACAAGACCCATTACATATGG
GTACAAGGAAAACAATTTGAATAGTAATATACCATATTTGCCAACATACCATGATTGAGTCAAAGTTTAG
GGAGAAATGTGAATTATAAGATTTTTATAATGCATCTTTAGGAAGTCAGGAAGAGCCTTGTAGTATCAGG
AACACAGAGAACAAGCAATTGCCTTGTCAGCATAGGAATGGTTGGTGACAGTTGATAATTTAATCTGAGA
GATTTTGAGTGACTAATTCTGGAGCAGCTTGGTCATACAGATATCTGGCTTAATTGGAAGGCTGCATTTT
TCCCCCATAAACCTTCTGCTGATGTATCAGGTTGCATTTTTCAGTGTGATGACTCAGTACTGTGAGTCCA
ATTTCATTCCCTTAAGCCTTCATCCATGAGTTACCAGTATTACTCTGTGTAAAGGAAAAGTGAATTGCAC
CTGTTCTCACAGTGTAATTTCTTTCTGATTTTT
