>Addgene plasmid #69597 | pBlueRIP.OVA | addgene partial sequence | sequence record 126335 | M13-Rev 5'-CAGGAAACAGCTATGACC-3'
GAATTAACCCTCACTAAAGGGAACAAAAGCTGGTACCGGGCCCCCCCTCGAGGTCGACGGTATCGATAAG
AGCTTGATATCGAATTCCTGCAGCCCGGGGGATCCCCCAACCACTCCAAGTGGAGGCTGAGAAAGGTTTT
GTAGCTGGGTAGAGTATGTACTAAGAGATGGAGACAGCTGGCTCTGAGCTCTGAAGCAAGCACCTCTTAT
GGAGAGTTGCTGACCTTCAGGTGCAAATCTAAGATACTACAGGAGAATACACCATGGGGCTTCAGCCCAG
TTGACTCCCGAGTGGGCTATGGGTTTGTGGAAGGAGAGATAGAAGAGAAGGGACCTTTCTTCTTGAATTC
TGCTTTCCTTCTACCTCTGAGGGTGAGCTGGGGTCTCAGCTGAGGTGAGGACACAGCTATCAGTGGGAAC
TGTGAAACAACAGTTCAAGGGACAAAGTTACTAGGTCCCCCAACAACTGCAGCCTCCTGGGGAATGATGT
GGAAAAATGCTCAGCCAAGGACAAAGAAGGCCTCACCCTCTCTGAGACAATGTCCCCTGCTGTGAACTGG
TTCATCAGGCCACCCAGGAGCCCCTATTAAGACTCTAATTACCCTAAGGCTAAGTAGAGGTGTTGTTGTC
CAATGAGCACTTTCTGCAGACCTAGCACCAGGCAAGTGTTTGGAAACTGCAGCTTCAGCCCCTCTGGCCA
TCTGCTGATCCACCCTTAATGGGACAAACAGCAAAGTCCAGGGGTCAGGGGGGGGGTGCTTTGGACTATA
AAGCTAGTGGGGATTCAGTAACCCCCAGCCCTAACTCTAGCAAGCTTGCATGCCTGCAGGTCGACTCTAG
AGGATCCCCGGGTACCGAGCTCGAATTCCTCGAAAGACAACTCAGAGTTCACCATGGGCTCCATCGGTGC
A
