>Addgene plasmid #69597 | pBlueRIP.OVA | addgene partial sequence | sequence record 126341 | Plk1_FOR_1 5'-CGAGGTGCTGAGCAAGAAAG-3'
CAGATTGGTTTATTTAGAGTGGCATCAATGGCTTCTGAGAAAATGAAGATCCTGGAGCTTCCATTTGCCA
GTGGGACAATGAGCATGTTGGTGCTGTTGCCTGATGAAGTCTCAGGCCTTGAGCAGCTTGAGAGTATAAT
CAACTTTGAAAAACTGACTGAATGGACCAGTTCTAATGTTATGGAAGAGAGGAAGATCAAAGTGTACTTA
CCTCGCATGAAGATGGAGGAAAAATACAACCTCACATCTGTCTTAATGGCTATGGGCATTACTGACGTGT
TTAGCTCTTCAGCCAATCTGTCTGGCATCTCCTCAGCAGAGAGCCTGAAGATATCTCAAGCTGTCCATGC
AGCACATGCAGAAATCAATGAAGCAGGCAGAGAGGTGGTAGGGTCAGCAGAGGCTGGAGTGGATGCTGCA
AGCGTCTCTGAAGAATTTAGGGCTGACCATCCATTCCTCTTCTGTATCAAGCACATCGCAACCAACGCCG
TTCTCTTCTTTGGCAGATGTGTTTCCCCTTAAAAAGAAGAAAGCTGAAAAACTCTGTCCCTTCCAACAAG
ACCCAGAGCACTGTAGTATCAGGGGTAAAATGAAAAGTATGTTATCTGCTGCATCCAGACTTCATAAAAG
CTGGAGCTTAATCTAGAAAAAAAATCAGAAAGAAATTACACTGTGAGAACAGGTGCAATTCACTTTTCCT
TTACACAGAGTAATACTGGTAACTCATGGATGAAGGCTTAAGGGAATGAAATTGGACTCACAGTACTGAG
TCATCACACTGAAAAATGCAACCTGATACATCAGCAGAAGGTTTATGGGGGAAAAATGCAGCCTTCCAAT
TAAGCCAGATATCTGTATGACCAAGCTGCTCCAGAATTAGTCACTCAAAATCTCTCAGATTAAATTATCA
ACTGTCACCAACCATTCCTATGCTGACAAGGCAATTGCTTGTTCTCTGTGTTCCTGATACTACAAGGCTC
TTCCTGACTTCCTAAAGATGCATTATAAA
