>Addgene plasmid #69597 | pBlueRIP.OVA | addgene partial sequence | sequence record 127323 | cOVA-R 5'-TTCTGGCAGGATTGGGTATC-3'
AGTCTACTGGCAAGGCTGAACGAATAAACATCATTTGGTTTGGTGATTTGGTTGAGGATGTCTCTAAGTG
AAGAGTGAACGTTTACAGATGTGCCACACTGAGCTTCAATACTGTCTCCGAATCCTGGAAGTTTATCAAA
GCGAACAACCTTATTTATTTGTGTCCTGGTGCTGTCTTTTGCACCCAGGTATACCATGGCTAGAGCTGAC
ATGATGGCAATGGGGCAGTAGAAGATGTTCTCATTGGCATGGTGGACTTTGAGCTCCTTGAATACATCAA
AACAAAATTCCATGCTTGCTGCACCGATGGAGCCCATGGTGAACTCTGAGTTGTCTTTCGAGGAATTCGA
GCTCGGTACCCGGGGATCCTCTAGAGTCGACCTGCAGGCATGCAAGCTTGCTAGAGTTAGGGCTGGGGGT
TACTGAATCCCCACTAGCTTTATAGTCCAAAGCACCCCCCCCCTGACCCCTGGACTTTGCTGTTTGTCCC
ATTAAGGGTGGATCAGCAGATGGCCAGAGGGGCTGAAGCTGCAGTTTCCAAACACTTGCCTGGTGCTAGG
TCTGCAGAAAGTGCTCATTGGACAACAACACCTCTACTTAGCCTTAGGGTAATTAGAGTCTTAATAGGGG
CTCCTGGGTGGCCTGATGAACCAGTTCACAGCAGGGGACATTGTCTCAGAGAGGGTGAGGCCTTCTTTGT
CCTTGGCTGAGCATTTTTCCACATCATTCCCCAGGAGGCTGCAGTTGTTGGGGGACCTAGTAACTTTGTC
CCTTGAACTGTTGTTTCACAGTTCCCACTGATAGCTGTGTCCTCACCTCAGCTGAGACCCCAGCTCACCC
TCAGAGGTAGAAGGAAAGCAGAATTCAAGAAGAAAGGTCCCTTCTCTTCTATCTCTCCTTCCACAAACCC
ATAGCCCACTCGGGAGTCAACTGGGCTGAAGCCCATGGTGTATTCTCCTGTAGTATCTTAGATTTGCACC
TGAAGGTCAGCAACTCTCCATAAGAGGTGCTTGCTTCAGAGCTCAGAGC
